>Addgene plasmid #169218 | TVBB N-term-mScarlet | addgene full sequence | sequence record 332664 | Addgene NGS Result
TTTTAAATCAATCTAAAGTATATATGAGTAAACTTGGTCTGACAGTTACCAATGCTTAATCAGTGAGGCA
CCTATCTCAGCGATCTGTCTATTTCGTTCATCCATAGTTGCCTGACTCCCCGTCGTGTAGATAACTACGA
TACGGGAGGGCTTACCATCTGGCCCCAGTGCTGCAATGATACCGCGAGACCCACGCTCACCGGCTCCAGA
TTTATCAGCAATAAACCAGCCAGCCGGAAGGGCCGAGCGCAGAAGTGGTCCTGCAACTTTATCCGCCTCC
ATCCAGTCTATTAATTGTTGCCGGGAAGCTAGAGTAAGTAGTTCGCCAGTTAATAGTTTGCGCAACGTTG
TTGCCATTGCTACAGGCATCGTGGTGTCACGCTCGTCGTTTGGTATGGCTTCATTCAGCTCCGGTTCCCA
ACGATCAAGGCGAGTTACATGATCCCCCATGTTGTGCAAAAAAGCGGTTAGCTCCTTCGGTCCTCCGATC
GTTGTCAGAAGTAAGTTGGCCGCAGTGTTATCACTCATGGTTATGGCAGCACTGCATAATTCTCTTACTG
TCATGCCATCCGTAAGATGCTTTTCTGTGACTGGTGAGTACTCAACCAAGTCATTCTGAGAATAGTGTAT
GCGGCGACCGAGTTGCTCTTGCCCGGCGTCAATACGGGATAATACCGCGCCACATAGCAGAACTTTAAAA
GTGCTCATCATTGGAAAACGTTCTTCGGGGCGAAAACTCTCAAGGATCTTACCGCTGTTGAGATCCAGTT
CGATGTAACCCACTCGTGCACCCAACTGATCTTCAGCATCTTTTACTTTCACCAGCGTTTCTGGGTGAGC
AAAAACAGGAAGGCAAAATGCCGCAAAAAAGGGAATAAGGGCGACACGGAAATGTTGAATACTCATACTC
TTCCTTTTTCAATATTATTGAAGCATTTATCAGGGTTATTGTCTCATGAGCGGATACATATTTGAATGTA
TTTAGAAAAATAAACAAATAGGGGTTCCGCGCACATTTCCCCGAAAAGTGCCACCTGATGCGGTGTGAAA
TACCGCACAGATGCGTAAGGAGAAAATACCGCTACGGAAGAGCGCGATCGCGTTTAAAGGCTCTTCAGTG
AGCAAGGGCGAGGCAGTGATCAAGGAGTTCATGAGATTCAAGGTGCACATGGAGGGCTCCATGAACGGCC
ACGAGTTCGAGATCGAGGGCGAGGGCGAGGGCAGACCCTACGAGGGCACCCAGACCGCCAAGCTGAAGGT
GACCAAGGGTGGCCCCCTGCCCTTCTCCTGGGACATCCTGTCCCCTCAGTTCATGTACGGCTCCAGGGCC
TTCACCAAGCACCCCGCCGACATCCCCGACTACTATAAGCAGTCCTTCCCCGAGGGCTTCAAGTGGGAGA
GAGTGATGAACTTCGAGGACGGCGGCGCCGTGACCGTGACCCAGGACACCTCCCTGGAGGACGGCACCCT
GATCTACAAGGTGAAGCTCAGAGGCACCAACTTCCCTCCTGACGGCCCCGTAATGCAGAAGAAGACAATG
GGCTGGGAAGCATCCACCGAGAGATTGTACCCCGAGGACGGCGTGCTGAAGGGCGACATTAAGATGGCCC
TGAGACTGAAGGACGGCGGCCGCTACCTGGCGGACTTCAAGACCACCTACAAGGCCAAGAAGCCCGTGCA
GATGCCCGGCGCCTACAACGTCGACAGGAAGTTGGACATCACCTCCCACAACGAGGACTACACCGTGGTG
GAACAGTACGAACGCTCCGAGGGCAGACACTCCACCGGCGGCATGGACGAGCTGTACAAGGGCGGAGGCG
GCAGCGCCAGCCGAAGAGCGTTTAAACGCGAACCGGCTCTTCGAATTCCTCGCTCACTGACTCGCTGCGC
TCGGTCGTTCGGCTGCGGCGAGCGGTATCAGCTCACTCAAAGGCGGTAATACGGTTATCCACAGAATCAG
GGGATAACGCAGGAAAGAACATGTGAGCAAAAGGCCAGCAAAAGGCCAGGAACCGTAAAAAGGCCGCGTT
GCTGGCGTTTTTCCATAGGCTCCGCCCCCCTGACGAGCATCACAAAAATCGACGCTCAAGTCAGAGGTGG
CGAAACCCGACAGGACTATAAAGATACCAGGCGTTTCCCCCTGGAAGCTCCCTCGTGCGCTCTCCTGTTC
CGACCCTGCCGCTTACCGGATACCTGTCCGCCTTTCTCCCTTCGGGAAGCGTGGCGCTTTCTCATAGCTC
ACGCTGTAGGTATCTCAGTTCGGTGTAGGTCGTTCGCTCCAAGCTGGGCTGTGTGCACGAACCCCCCGTT
CAGCCCGACCGCTGCGCCTTATCCGGTAACTATCGTCTTGAGTCCAACCCGGTAAGACACGACTTATCGC
CACTGGCAGCAGCCACTGGTAACAGGATTAGCAGAGCGAGGTATGTAGGCGGTGCTACAGAGTTCTTGAA
GTGGTGGCCTAACTACGGCTACACTAGAAGAACAGTATTTGGTATCTGCGCTCTGCTGAAGCCAGTTACC
TTCGGAAAAAGAGTTGGTAGCTCTTGATCCGGCAAACAAACCACCGCTGGTAGCGGTGGTTTTTTTGTTT
GCAAGCAGCAGATTACGCGCAGAAAAAAAGGATCTCAAGAAGATCCTTTGATCTTTTCTACGGGGTCTGA
CGCTCAGTGGAACGAAAACTCACGTTAAGGGATTTTGGTCATGAGATTATCAAAAAGGATCTTCACCTAG
ATCCTTTTAAATTAAAAATGAAG
Features (pLannotate 1.2.2; 5 found; start..end, strand, type, name):
     46..906     -  CDS            AmpR: β-lactamase; bla; confers resistance to ampicillin, carbenicillin, and related antibiotics
    907..1011    -  promoter       AmpR promoter: bla
   1038..1082    +  misc_feature   bom (fragment): basis of mobility region from pBR322
   1118..1810    +  CDS            mScarlet: mScarlet is a basic (constitutively fluorescent) red fluorescent protein published in 2016, derived from synthetic construct. It has moderate acid sensitivity.
   2040..2628    -  rep_origin     ori: high-copy-number ColE1/pMB1/pBR322/pUC origin of replication
