[The description below was written by a language model from this plasmid's Addgene catalogue record and pLannotate feature annotations shown in this document.]
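Description:
TVBB N-term-mScarlet is a compact (about 2.75 kb) targeting vector backbone used to build homology donor templates for knocking a red fluorescent tag into the N-terminus of an endogenous gene. It is not an expression vector: the feature table shows no eukaryotic promoter, polyadenylation signal or mammalian selection marker, which fits a design where the tag is expressed from the target locus after integration. The bacterial part is a PCR-amplified minimal segment of roughly 2 kb. It carries a ColE1/pMB1-type origin of replication and the β-lactamase gene with its native bla promoter, giving ampicillin selection in E. coli. A short fragment of the pBR322 bom region is also annotated. The catalogue lists the plasmid as low copy, whereas the automated annotation labels the origin as a high-copy ColE1/pUC-type element, and the record does not resolve this difference.

The payload is a synthetic insert of about 780 bp, introduced by Gibson assembly and described as "double SapI flanked mScarlet". It encodes the constitutively fluorescent red protein mScarlet followed by a linker, so that the fluorophore is fused in frame upstream of the target protein. SapI is a type IIS restriction enzyme that cuts outside its recognition site. Paired sites on each side of the tag presumably allow locus-specific 5′ and 3′ homology arms to be inserted directionally, Golden Gate style, although the SapI sites are not annotated in the feature table. The associated publication concerns efficient, error-free fluorescent gene tagging in human organoids without double-strand DNA cleavage. The finished targeting vectors are therefore intended as repair templates for generating endogenously tagged reporter lines.
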