Addgene plasmid #169218: TVBB N-term-mScarlet
Purpose: Targeting vector backbone to support a knock-in of mScarlet-Linker at the N-terminus of a target locus
Depositing lab: Hugo Snippert. Depositing organization: University Medical Centre Utrecht. Publication: Efficient and error-free fluorescent gene tagging in human organoids without double-strand DNA cleavage. Bollen Y, Hageman JH, van Leenen P, Derks LLM, Ponsioen B, Buissant des Amorie JR, Verlaan-Klink I, van den Bos M, Terstappen LWMM, van Boxtel R, Snippert HJG. PLoS Biol. 2022 Jan 28;20(1):e3001527. doi: 10.1371/journal.pbio.3001527. PubMed 35089911.
Backbone
  Vector backbone: Minimalistic Amp + ColE1 backbone
  Backbone size w/o insert (bp): 1969
  Total vector size (bp): 2753
  Modifications to backbone: PCR amplified minimalistic backbone segment
  Vector type: Targeting vector backbone
Growth in bacteria
  Bacterial resistance: Ampicillin, 100 μg/mL
  Growth temperature: 37°C
  Growth strain: DH5alpha
  Growth instructions: Grow at 30C for a few hours after overnight growth at 37C to amplify the plasmid copy number
  Copy number: Low Copy
Gene/Insert
  Gene/Insert name: Double SapI flanked mScarlet
  Species: Synthetic
  Insert size (bp): 784
  Cloning method: Gibson Cloning
  Sequencing primers: 5′ caaataggggttccgcgcac; 3′ ttaccgcctttgagtgagctga
Terms and licenses: Academic/Nonprofit Terms; Industry Terms: Not Available to Industry
How to cite: TVBB N-term-mScarlet was a gift from Hugo Snippert (Addgene plasmid # 169218 ; http://n2t.net/addgene:169218 ; RRID:Addgene_169218)
